Addgene plasmid #147495: pT7-EGFP-C1-HsNot2_2-429_S
Purpose: Mammalian Expression of HsNot2_2-429
Depositing lab: Elisa Izaurralde. Depositing organization: Max Planck Institute for Developmental Biology. Publication: Structure and assembly of the NOT module of the human CCR4-NOT complex. Boland A, Chen Y, Raisch T, Jonas S, Kuzuoglu-Ozturk D, Wohlbold L, Weichenrieder O, Izaurralde E. Nat Struct Mol Biol. 2013 Nov;20(11):1289-97. doi: 10.1038/nsmb.2681. Epub 2013 Oct 13. PubMed 24121232.
Backbone
  Vector backbone: Unknown
  Vector type: Mammalian Expression
Growth in bacteria
  Bacterial resistance: Kanamycin, 50 μg/mL
  Growth temperature: 37°C
  Growth strain: DH5alpha
  Copy number: High Copy
Gene/Insert
  Gene/Insert name: HsNot2_2-429 (alt name: CNOT2)
  Species: H. sapiens (human)
  Entrez Gene: CNOT2 (a.k.a. CDC36, HSPC131, IDNADFS, NOT2, NOT2H)
  Cloning method: Unknown
Terms and licenses: Academic/Nonprofit Terms; Industry Terms: Not Available to Industry
Depositor comments: ORF extracted from NCBI: NM_014515.5. Plasmids from this collection were made available to the research community and donated after the lab closed. Please note that the sequence provided by the depositing laboratory may be theoretical/predicted or based on Sanger sequencing results. There may be discrepancies between sequencing results obtained by Addgene and the depositor sequence. If an Addgene verified sequence is not available, please contact before placing your order to request that our lab fully sequence the plasmid.
How to cite: pT7-EGFP-C1-HsNot2_2-429_S was a gift from Elisa Izaurralde (Addgene plasmid # 147495 ; http://n2t.net/addgene:147495 ; RRID:Addgene_147495)
