[The description below was written by a language model from this plasmid's Addgene catalogue record and pLannotate feature annotations shown in this document.]
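Description:
pT7-EGFP-C1-HsNot2_2-429_S is a 6,051 nt mammalian expression plasmid encoding a fragment of human CNOT2 (NOT2), residues 2–429, fused to the C-terminus of EGFP. The catalogue lists the backbone as unknown, but the name and the annotated features fit an EGFP-C1-type vector with an added T7 promoter. It replicates in E. coli from a high-copy ColE1/pUC origin and also carries an f1 origin. A single NeoR/KanR (Tn5 aminoglycoside phosphotransferase) cassette is preceded by both a bacterial bla promoter and the SV40 enhancer/early promoter and is followed by the HSV TK polyadenylation signal. This arrangement gives kanamycin resistance in bacteria and could support G418 selection in mammalian cells.

In the expression cassette, the CMV immediate early enhancer and promoter drive the EGFP coding sequence. A short multiple-cloning-site linker joins EGFP to the CNOT2 fragment, and the SV40 poly(A) signal ends the transcript. The T7 promoter between the CMV promoter and EGFP would in principle also allow transcription of the fusion by T7 RNA polymerase. Several small annotated fragments (HIV-1 LTR, SV40 large T antigen, ble, bGH poly(A)) are probably incidental matches to vector sequence rather than functional parts.

CNOT2 is a component of the CCR4-NOT deadenylase complex and is needed for its structural integrity. The plasmid comes from a study of the structure and assembly of the complex's NOT module. The record states the purpose only as mammalian expression of this truncation, and an EGFP fusion would suit detecting or tracking it in cells. The depositor's sequence may be theoretical or only partly verified.
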