Features (pLannotate 1.2.2; 18 found; start..end, strand, type, name):
     61..364     +  enhancer       CMV enhancer: human cytomegalovirus immediate early enhancer
    365..568     +  promoter       CMV promoter: human cytomegalovirus (CMV) immediate early promoter
    564..597     +  LTR            5' LTR (truncated) (fragment): truncated 5' long terminal repeat (LTR) from HIV-1
    613..631     +  promoter       T7 promoter: promoter for bacteriophage T7 RNA polymerase
    665..1381    +  CDS            EGFP: EGFP is a basic (constitutively fluorescent) green fluorescent protein published in 1996, derived from Aequorea victoria. It is reported to be a rapidly-maturing weak dimer with moderate acid sensitivity.
   1382..1411    +  misc_feature   MCS (fragment): multiple cloning site
   1412..2695    +  CDS            CNOT2 (fragment): CNOT2_HUMAN - Also known as CDC36, NOT2. Experimental evidence at protein level: Swiss-Prot protein existence level 1. Component of the CCR4-NOT complex which is one of the major cellular mRNA deadenylases and is linked to various cellular processes including bulk mRNA degradation, miRNA-mediated repression, translational repression during translational initiation and general transcription regulation. Additional complex functions may be a consequence of its influence on mRNA expression. Required for the CCR4- NOT complex structural integrity. Can repress transcription and may link the CCR4-NOT
   2698..2720    +  misc_feature   MCS (fragment): multiple cloning site
   2732..2816    +  CDS            large T antigen (fragment): large T antigen from SV40 (simian virus 40)
   2839..2960    +  polyA_signal   SV40 poly(A) signal: SV40 polyadenylation signal
   2994..3422    -  rep_origin     f1 ori (sequence partly withheld): f1 bacteriophage origin of replication; arrow indicates direction of (+) strand synthesis
   3449..3553    +  promoter       AmpR promoter: bla
   3555..3912    +  promoter       SV40 promoter: SV40 enhancer and early promoter
   3947..4741    +  CDS            NeoR/KanR: aminoglycoside phosphotransferase from Tn5; aph(3')-II (or nptII); confers resistance to neomycin, kanamycin, and G418 (Geneticin®)
   4762..4914    +  CDS            ble (fragment): BLE_KLEPN - Experimental evidence at protein level: Swiss-Prot protein existence level 1. Binding protein with a strong affinity to the bleomycin family of antibiotics. Binds to CL990; an antimitotic-antibiotic compound. From Klebsiella pneumoniae.
   4973..5020    +  polyA_signal   HSV TK poly(A) signal: herpes simplex virus thymidine kinase polyadenylation signal (Cole and Stacy, 1985)
   5111..5127    -  polyA_signal   bGH poly(A) signal (fragment): bovine growth hormone polyadenylation signal
   5349..5937    +  rep_origin     ori: high-copy-number ColE1/pMB1/pBR322/pUC origin of replication
>Addgene plasmid #147495 | pT7-EGFP-C1-HsNot2_2-429_S | depositor full sequence | sequence record 289942 | Full Sequence
TAGTTATTAATAGTAATCAATTACGGGGTCATTAGTTCATAGCCCATATATGGAGTTCCGCGTTACATAA
CTTACGGTAAATGGCCCGCCTGGCTGACCGCCCAACGACCCCCGCCCATTGACGTCAATAATGACGTATG
TTCCCATAGTAACGCCAATAGGGACTTTCCATTGACGTCAATGGGTGGAGTATTTACGGTAAACTGCCCA
CTTGGCAGTACATCAAGTGTATCATATGCCAAGTACGCCCCCTATTGACGTCAATGACGGTAAATGGCCC
GCCTGGCATTATGCCCAGTACATGACCTTATGGGACTTTCCTACTTGGCAGTACATCTACGTATTAGTCA
TCGCTATTACCATGGTGATGCGGTTTTGGCAGTACATCAATGGGCGTGGATAGCGGTTTGACTCACGGGG
ATTTCCAAGTCTCCACCCCATTGACGTCAATGGGAGTTTGTTTTGGCACCAAAATCAACGGGACTTTCCA
AAATGTCGTAACAACTCCGCCCCATTGACGCAAATGGGCGGTAGGCGTGTACGGTGGGAGGTCTATATAA
GCAGAGCTCTCTGGCTAACTAGAGAACCCACTGCTTACTGGCTTATCGAAATTAATACGACTCACTATAG
GGAGACCCAAGCTCTAGCGCTACCGGTCGCCACCATGGTGAGCAAGGGCGAGGAGCTGTTCACCGGGGTG
GTGCCCATCCTGGTCGAGCTGGACGGCGACGTAAACGGCCACAAGTTCAGCGTGTCCGGCGAGGGCGAGG
GCGATGCCACCTACGGCAAGCTGACCCTGAAGTTCATCTGCACCACCGGCAAGCTGCCCGTGCCCTGGCC
CACCCTCGTGACCACCCTGACCTACGGCGTGCAGTGCTTCAGCCGCTACCCCGACCACATGAAGCAGCAC
GACTTCTTCAAGTCCGCCATGCCCGAAGGCTACGTCCAGGAGCGCACCATCTTCTTCAAGGACGACGGCA
ACTACAAGACCCGCGCCGAGGTGAAGTTCGAGGGCGACACCCTGGTGAACCGCATCGAGCTGAAGGGCAT
CGACTTCAAGGAGGACGGCAACATCCTGGGGCACAAGCTGGAGTACAACTACAACAGCCACAACGTCTAT
ATCATGGCCGACAAGCAGAAGAACGGCATCAAGGTGAACTTCAAGATCCGCCACAACATCGAGGACGGCA
GCGTGCAGCTCGCCGACCACTACCAGCAGAACACCCCCATCGGCGACGGCCCCGTGCTGCTGCCCGACAA
CCACTACCTGAGCACCCAGTCCGCCCTGAGCAAAGACCCCAACGAGAAGCGCGATCACATGGTCCTGCTG
GAGTTCGTGACCGCCGCCGGGATCACTCTCGGCATGGACGAGCTGTACAAGTCCGGACTCAGATCTCGAG
CTCAAGCTTCGGTGAGGACTGATGGACATACATTATCTGAGAAAAGAAACTACCAGGTGACAAACAGCAT
GTTTGGTGCTTCAAGAAAGAAGTTTGTAGAGGGGGTCGACAGTGACTACCATGACGAAAACATGTACTAC
AGCCAGTCTTCTATGTTTCCACATCGGTCAGAAAAAGATATGCTGGCATCACCATCTACATCAGGTCAGC
TGTCTCAGTTTGGGGCAAGTTTATACGGGCAACAAAGTGCACTAGGCCTTCCAATGAGGGGGATGAGCAA
CAATACCCCTCAGTTAAATCGCAGCTTATCACAAGGCACTCAGTTACCGAGCCACGTCACGCCAACAACA
GGGGTACCAACAATGTCACTTCACACGCCTCCATCTCCAAGCAGGGGTATTTTGCCTATGAATCCTAGGA
ATATGATGAACCACTCCCAGGTTGGTCAGGGCATTGGAATTCCTAGCAGGACAAATAGCATGAGCAGTTC
AGGGTTAGGTAGCCCCAACAGAAGCTCGCCAAGCATAATATGTATGCCAAAGCAGCAGCCTTCTCGACAG
CCTTTTACTGTGAACAGTATGTCTGGATTTGGAATGAACAGGAATCAGGCATTTGGAATGAATAACTCCT
TATCAAGTAACATTTTTAATGGAACAGACGGAAGTGAAAATGTGACAGGATTGGACCTTTCAGATTTCCC
AGCATTAGCAGACCGAAACAGGAGGGAAGGAAGTGGTAACCCAACTCCATTAATAAACCCCTTGGCTGGA
AGAGCTCCTTATGTTGGAATGGTAACAAAACCAGCAAATGAACAATCCCAGGACTTCTCAATACACAATG
AAGATTTTCCAGCATTACCAGGCTCCAGCTATAAAGATCCAACATCAAGTAATGATGACAGTAAATCTAA
TTTGAATACATCTGGCAAGACAACTTCAAGTACAGATGGACCCAAATTCCCTGGAGATAAAAGTTCAACA
ACACAAAATAATAACCAGCAGAAAAAAGGGATCCAGGTGTTACCTGATGGTCGGGTTACTAACATTCCTC
AAGGGATGGTGACGGACCAATTTGGAATGATTGGCCTGTTAACATTTATCAGGGCAGCAGAGACAGACCC
AGGAATGGTACATCTTGCATTAGGAAGTGACTTAACAACATTAGGCCTCAATCTGAACTCTCCTGAAAAT
CTCTACCCCAAATTTGCGTCACCCTGGGCATCTTCACCTTGTCGACCTCAAGACATAGACTTCCATGTTC
CATCTGAGTACTTAACGAACATTCACATTAGGGATTAACCGCGGGCCCGGGATCCACCGGATCTAGATAA
CTGATCATAATCAGCCATACCACATTTGTAGAGGTTTTACTTGCTTTAAAAAACCTCCCACACCTCCCCC
TGAACCTGAAACATAAAATGAATGCAATTGTTGTTGTTAACTTGTTTATTGCAGCTTATAATGGTTACAA
ATAAAGCAATAGCATCACAAATTTCACAAATAAAGCATTTTTTTCACTGCATTCTAGTTGTGGTTTGTCC
AAACTCATCAATGTATCTTAACGCGTAAATTGTAAGCGTTAATATTTTGTTAAAATTCGCGTTAAATTTT
TGTTAAATCAGCTCATTTTTTAACCAATAGGCCGAAATCGGCAAAATCCCTTATAAATCAAAAGAATAGA
CCGAGATAGGGT
[37 nt withheld, positions 3093-3129]
AAAGAACGTGGACTCCAACGTCAAAGG
[49 nt withheld, positions 3157-3205]
T
[91 nt withheld, positions 3207-3297]
G
[124 nt withheld, positions 3299-3422]
CAGGTGGCACTTTTCGGGGAAATGTGCGCGGAACCCCTATTTGTTTATTTTTCTAAATACATTCAAATAT
GTATCCGCTCATGAGACAATAACCCTGATAAATGCTTCAATAATATTGAAAAAGGAAGAGTCCTGAGGCG
GAAAGAACCAGCTGTGGAATGTGTGTCAGTTAGGGTGTGGAAAGTCCCCAGGCTCCCCAGCAGGCAGAAG
TATGCAAAGCATGCATCTCAATTAGTCAGCAACCAGGTGTGGAAAGTCCCCAGGCTCCCCAGCAGGCAGA
AGTATGCAAAGCATGCATCTCAATTAGTCAGCAACCATAGTCCCGCCCCTAACTCCGCCCATCCCGCCCC
TAACTCCGCCCAGTTCCGCCCATTCTCCGCCCCATGGCTGACTAATTTTTTTTATTTATGCAGAGGCCGA
GGCCGCCTCGGCCTCTGAGCTATTCCAGAAGTAGTGAGGAGGCTTTTTTGGAGGCCTAGGCTTTTGCAAA
GATCGATCAAGAGACAGGATGAGGATCGTTTCGCATGATTGAACAAGATGGATTGCACGCAGGTTCTCCG
GCCGCTTGGGTGGAGAGGCTATTCGGCTATGACTGGGCACAACAGACAATCGGCTGCTCTGATGCCGCCG
TGTTCCGGCTGTCAGCGCAGGGGCGCCCGGTTCTTTTTGTCAAGACCGACCTGTCCGGTGCCCTGAATGA
ACTGCAAGACGAGGCAGCGCGGCTATCGTGGCTGGCCACGACGGGCGTTCCTTGCGCAGCTGTGCTCGAC
GTTGTCACTGAAGCGGGAAGGGACTGGCTGCTATTGGGCGAAGTGCCGGGGCAGGATCTCCTGTCATCTC
ACCTTGCTCCTGCCGAGAAAGTATCCATCATGGCTGATGCAATGCGGCGGCTGCATACGCTTGATCCGGC
TACCTGCCCATTCGACCACCAAGCGAAACATCGCATCGAGCGAGCACGTACTCGGATGGAAGCCGGTCTT
GTCGATCAGGATGATCTGGACGAAGAGCATCAGGGGCTCGCGCCAGCCGAACTGTTCGCCAGGCTCAAGG
CGAGCATGCCCGACGGCGAGGATCTCGTCGTGACCCATGGCGATGCCTGCTTGCCGAATATCATGGTGGA
AAATGGCCGCTTTTCTGGATTCATCGACTGTGGCCGGCTGGGTGTGGCGGACCGCTATCAGGACATAGCG
TTGGCTACCCGTGATATTGCTGAAGAGCTTGGCGGCGAATGGGCTGACCGCTTCCTCGTGCTTTACGGTA
TCGCCGCTCCCGATTCGCAGCGCATCGCCTTCTATCGCCTTCTTGACGAGTTCTTCTGAGCGGGACTCTG
GGGTTCGAAATGACCGACCAAGCGACGCCCAACCTGCCATCACGAGATTTCGATTCCACCGCCGCCTTCT
ATGAAAGGTTGGGCTTCGGAATCGTTTTCCGGGACGCCGGCTGGATGATCCTCCAGCGCGGGGATCTCAT
GCTGGAGTTCTTCGCCCACCCTAGGGGGAGGCTAACTGAAACACGGAAGGAGACAATACCGGAAGGAACC
CGCGCTATGACGGCAATAAAAAGACAGAATAAAACGCACGGTGTTGGGTCGTTTGTTCATAAACGCGGGG
TTCGGTCCCAGGGCTGGCACTCTGTCGATACCCCACCGAGACCCCATTGGGGCCAATACGCCCGCGTTTC
TTCCTTTTCCCCACCCCACCCCCCAAGTTCGGGTGAAGGCCCAGGGCTCGCAGCCAACGTCGGGGCGGCA
GGCCCTGCCATAGCCTCAGGTTACTCATATATACTTTAGATTGATTTAAAACTTCATTTTTAATTTAAAA
GGATCTAGGTGAAGATCCTTTTTGATAATCTCATGACCAAAATCCCTTAACGTGAGTTTTCGTTCCACTG
AGCGTCAGACCCCGTAGAAAAGATCAAAGGATCTTCTTGAGATCCTTTTTTTCTGCGCGTAATCTGCTGC
TTGCAAACAAAAAAACCACCGCTACCAGCGGTGGTTTGTTTGCCGGATCAAGAGCTACCAACTCTTTTTC
CGAAGGTAACTGGCTTCAGCAGAGCGCAGATACCAAATACTGTCCTTCTAGTGTAGCCGTAGTTAGGCCA
CCACTTCAAGAACTCTGTAGCACCGCCTACATACCTCGCTCTGCTAATCCTGTTACCAGTGGCTGCTGCC
AGTGGCGATAAGTCGTGTCTTACCGGGTTGGACTCAAGACGATAGTTACCGGATAAGGCGCAGCGGTCGG
GCTGAACGGGGGGTTCGTGCACACAGCCCAGCTTGGAGCGAACGACCTACACCGAACTGAGATACCTACA
GCGTGAGCTATGAGAAAGCGCCACGCTTCCCGAAGGGAGAAAGGCGGACAGGTATCCGGTAAGCGGCAGG
GTCGGAACAGGAGAGCGCACGAGGGAGCTTCCAGGGGGAAACGCCTGGTATCTTTATAGTCCTGTCGGGT
TTCGCCACCTCTGACTTGAGCGTCGATTTTTGTGATGCTCGTCAGGGGGGCGGAGCCTATGGAAAAACGC
CAGCAACGCGGCCTTTTTACGGTTCCTGGCCTTTTGCTGGCCTTTTGCTCACATGTTCTTTCCTGCGTTA
TCCCCTGATTCTGTGGATAACCGTATTACCGCCATGCAT
